>Addgene plasmid #188746 | pCL053 AAVS1-9xTetO-nTATAchrX-IGKleader-Cas9site-hIgG1_FC-Myc-PDGFRb-T2A-Citrine-PolyA | addgene full sequence | sequence record 373413 | Addgene NGS Result
CCAGCGGTGGTTTGTTTGCCGGATCAAGAGCTACCAACTCTTTTTCCGAAGGTAACTGGCTTCAGCAGAG
CGCAGATACCAAATACTGTTCTTCTAGTGTAGCCGTAGTTAGGCCACCACTTCAAGAACTCTGTAGCACC
GCCTACATACCTCGCTCTGCTAATCCTGTTACCAGTGGCTGCTGCCAGTGGCGATAAGTCGTGTCTTACC
GGGTTGGACTCAAGACGATAGTTACCGGATAAGGCGCAGCGGTCGGGCTGAACGGGGGGTTCGTGCACAC
AGCCCAGCTTGGAGCGAACGACCTACACCGAACTGAGATACCTACAGCGTGAGCTATGAGAAAGCGCCAC
GCTTCCCGAAGGGAGAAAGGCGGACAGGTATCCGGTAAGCGGCAGGGTCGGAACAGGAGAGCGCACGAGG
GAGCTTCCAGGGGGAAACGCCTGGTATCTTTATAGTCCTGTCGGGTTTCGCCACCTCTGACTTGAGCGTC
GATTTTTGTGATGCTCGTCAGGGGGGCGGAGCCTATGGAAAAACGCCAGCAACGCGGCCTTTTTACGGTT
CCTGGCCTTTTGCTGGCCTTTTGCTCACATGTTCTTTCCTGCGTTATCCCCTGATTCTGTGGATAACCGT
ATTACCGCCTTTGAGTGAGCTGATACCGCTCGCCGCAGCCGAACGACCGAGCGCAGCGAGTCAGTGAGCG
AGGAAGCGGAAGAGCGCCCAATACGCAAACCGCCTCTCCCCGCGCGTTGGCCGATTCATTAATGCAGCTG
GCACGACAGGTTTCCCGACTGGAAAGCGGGCAGTGAGCGCAACGCAATTAATGTGAGTTAGCTCACTCAT
TAGGCACCCCAGGCTTTACACTTTATGCTTCCGGCTCGTATGTTGTGTGGAATTGTGAGCGGATAACAAT
TTCACACAGGAAACAGCTATGACCATGATTACGCCAAGCTCAGAATTAACCCTCACTAAAGGGACTAGTC
CTGCAGGTTTAAACGAATTCGCCCTTTGCTTTCTCTGACCAGCATTCTCTCCCCTGGGCCTGTGCCGCTT
TCTGTCTGCAGCTTGTGGCCTGGGTCACCTCTACGGCTGGCCCAGATCCTTCCCTGCCGCCTCCTTCAGG
TTCCGTCTTCCTCCACTCCCTCTTCCCCTTGCTCTCTGCTGTGTTGCTGCCCAAGGATGCTCTTTCCGGA
GCACTTCCTTCTCGGCGCTGCACCACGTGATGTCCTCTGAGCGGATCCTCCCCGTGTCTGGGTCCTCTCC
GGGCATCTCTCCTCCCTCACCCAACCCCATGCCGTCTTCACTCGCTGGGTTCCCTTTTCCTTCTCCTTCT
GGGGCCTGTGCCATCTCTCGTTTCTTAGGATGGCCTTCTCCGACGGATGTCTCCCTTGCGTCCCGCCTCC
CCTTCTTGTAGGCCTGCATCATCACCGTTTTTCTGGACAACCCCAAAGTACCCCGTCTCCCTGGCTTTAG
CCACCTCTCCATCCTCTTGCTTTCTTTGCCTGGACACCCCGTTCTCCTGTGGATTCGGGTCACCTCTCAC
TCCTTTCATTTGGGCAGCTCCCCTACCCCCCTTACCTCTCTAGTCTGTGCTAGCTCTTCCAGCCCCCTGT
CATGGCATCTTCCAGGGGTCCGAGAGCTCAGCTAGTCTTCTTCCTCCAACCCGGGCCCCTATGTCCACTT
CAGGACAGCATGTTTGCTGCCTCCAGGGATCCTGTGTCCCCGAGCTGGGACCACCTTATATTCCCAGGGC
CGGTTAATGTGGCTCTGGTTCTGGGTACTTTTATCTGTCCCCTCCACCCCACAGTGGGGCAAGCTTCTGA
CCTCTTCTCTTCCTCCCACAGGGCCTCGAGAGATCTGGCAGCGGAGAGGGCAGAGGAAGTCTTCTAACAT
GCGGTGACGTGGAGGAGAATCCCGGCCCTAGGCTCGAGATGACCGAGTACAAGCCCACGGTGCGCCTCGC
CACCCGCGACGACGTCCCCAGGGCCGTACGCACCCTCGCCGCCGCGTTCGCCGACTACCCCGCCACGCGC
CACACCGTCGATCCGGACCGCCACATCGAGCGGGTCACCGAGCTGCAAGAACTCTTCCTCACGCGCGTCG
GGCTCGACATCGGCAAGGTGTGGGTCGCGGACGACGGCGCCGCGGTGGCGGTCTGGACCACGCCGGAGAG
CGTCGAAGCGGGGGCGGTGTTCGCCGAGATCGGCCCGCGCATGGCCGAGTTGAGCGGTTCCCGGCTGGCC
GCGCAGCAACAGATGGAAGGCCTCCTGGCGCCGCACCGGCCCAAGGAGCCCGCGTGGTTCCTGGCCACCG
TCGGCGTCTCGCCCGACCACCAGGGCAAGGGTCTGGGCAGCGCCGTCGTGCTCCCCGGAGTGGAGGCGGC
CGAGCGCGCCGGGGTGCCCGCCTTCCTGGAGACCTCCGCGCCCCGCAACCTCCCCTTCTACGAGCGGCTC
GGCTTCACCGTCACCGCCGACGTCGAGGTGCCCGAAGGACCGCGCACCTGGTGCATGACCCGCAAGCCCG
GTGCCTGATCTAGAGGGCCCGTTTAAACCCGCTGATCAGCCTCGACTGTGCCTTCTAGTTGCCAGCCATC
TGTTGTTTGCCCCTCCCCCGTGCCTTCCTTGACCCTGGAAGGTGCCACTCCCACTGTCCTTTCCTAATAA
AATGAGGAAATTGCATCGCATTGTCTGAGTAGGTGTCATTCTATTCTGGGGGGTGGGGTGGGGCAGGACA
GCAAGGGGGAGGATTGGGAAGACAATAGCAGGCATGCTGGGGATGCGGTGGGCTCTATGGCTTCTGAGGC
GGAAAGAACCAGCTGGGGGCTAGCAAAGCCTAGGAACAGCTGCATATAGCACTGCAGTTTACTCCCTATC
AGTGATAGAGAGTCAAAAGGCCATGCCCTCCCTATCAGTGATAGAGAGAGCAGACTCAAGGTGGTCCCTA
TCAGTGATAGAGAGATTGAGCAAGAGGGCCTCCCTATCAGTGATAGAGAATAGCACTGCAGTTTACTCCC
TATCAGTGATAGAGAGTCAAAAGGCCATGCCCTCCCTATCAGTGATAGAGAGAGCAGACTCAAGGTGGTC
CCTATCAGTGATAGAGAGATTGAGCAAGAGGGCCTCCCTATCAGTGATAGAGATTGATCCAGTCAGGGCC
TCCCTATCAGTGATAGAGAAGCTATGTGCAGGTAGGGCTGTACAGTGGGAATGCATGCCCGGGCACCGCC
CCTTCCGCCCCGCCGGGCGTCGCACGAGGCCGGCTCGAAGGGGAAGTGAGTCAGTGTCCGCGGACCCGGC
CGGCCCAGGCCCGCGCCCGCCGCGGCCCTGAGAGGCCCCGGCAGGTCCCCCACCGCGGTGGGCCACCATG
GAGACAGACACACTCCTGCTATGGGTACTGCTGCTCTGGGTTCCAGGTTCCACTGGTGACGCTAGCGAGA
CGGGCGGATCAGGCGGTCGTCTCGGATCCGACAAAACTCACACATGCCCACCGTGCCCAGCACCTGAACT
CCTGGGGGGACCGTCAGTCTTCCTCTTCCCCCCAAAACCCAAGGACACCCTCATGATCTCCCGGACCCCT
GAGGTCACATGCGTGGTGGTGGACGTGAGCCACGAAGACCCTGAGGTCAAGTTCAACTGGTACGTGGACG
GCGTGGAGGTGCATAATGCCAAGACAAAGCCGCGGGAGGAGCAGTACAACAGCACGTACCGTGTGGTCAG
CGTCCTCACCGTCCTGCACCAGGACTGGCTGAATGGCAAGGAGTACAAGTGCAAGGTCTCCAACAAAGCC
CTCCCAGCCCCCATCGAGAAAACCATCTCCAAAGCCAAAGGGCAGCCCCGAGAACCACAGGTCTACACCC
TGCCCCCATCCCGGGAGGAGATGACCAAGAACCAGGTCAGCCTGACCTGCCTGGTCAAAGGCTTCTATCC
CAGCGACATCGCCGTGGAGTGGGAGAGCAATGGGCAGCCGGAGAACAACTACAAGACCACGCCTCCCGTG
CTGGACTCCGACGGCTCCTTCTTCCTCTACAGCAAGCTCACCGTGGACAAGAGCAGGTGGCAGCAGGGGA
ACGTCTTCTCATGCTCCGTGATGCACGAGGCTCTGCACAACCACTACACGCAGAAGAGCCTCTCCCTGTC
TCCGGGTAAAGGAGGAGGTGGAAGCGGAGGAGGAGGAAGCGGAGGAGGAGGTAGCGGAGAACAAAAACTC
ATCTCAGAAGAGGATCTGAATGCTGTGGGCCAGGACACGCAGGAGGTCATCGTGGTGCCACACTCCTTGC
CCTTTAAGGTGGTGGTGATCTCAGCCATCCTGGCCCTGGTGGTGCTCACCATCATCTCCCTTATCATCCT
CATCATGCTTTGGCAGAAGAAGCCACGTTGTACAGGCAGTGGAGAGGGCAGAGGAAGTCTGCTAACATGC
GGTGACGTCGAGGAGAATCCTGGCCCACCGGTCGCCACCATGGTGAGCAAGGGCGAGGAGCTGTTCACCG
GGGTGGTGCCCATCCTGGTCGAGCTGGACGGCGACGTAAACGGCCACAAGTTCAGCGTGTCCGGCGAGGG
CGAGGGCGATGCCACCTACGGCAAGCTGACCCTGAAGTTCATCTGCACCACCGGCAAGCTGCCCGTGCCC
TGGCCCACCCTCGTGACCACCTTCGGCTACGGCCTGATGTGCTTCGCCCGCTACCCCGACCACATGAAGC
AGCACGACTTCTTCAAGTCCGCCATGCCCGAAGGCTACGTCCAGGAGCGCACCATCTTCTTCAAGGACGA
CGGCAACTACAAGACCCGCGCCGAGGTGAAGTTCGAGGGCGACACCCTGGTGAACCGCATCGAGCTGAAG
GGCATCGACTTCAAGGAGGACGGCAACATCCTGGGGCACAAGCTGGAGTACAACTACAACAGCCACAACG
TCTATATCATGGCCGACAAGCAGAAGAACGGCATCAAGGTGAACTTCAAGATCCGCCACAACATCGAGGA
CGGCAGCGTGCAGCTCGCCGACCACTACCAGCAGAACACCCCCATCGGCGACGGCCCCGTGCTGCTGCCC
GACAACCACTACCTGAGCTACCAGTCCGCCCTGAGCAAAGACCCCAACGAGAAGCGCGATCACATGGTCC
TGCTGGAGTTCGTGACCGCCGCCGGGATCACTCTCGGCATGGACGAGCTGTACAAGCCAAAAAAGAAGAG
AAAGGTATAGTTAACTAAACTTGTTTATTGCAGCTTATAATGGTTACAAATAAAGCAATAGCATCACAAA
TTTCACAAATAAAGCATTTTTTTCACTGCATTCTAGTTGTGGTTTGTCCAAACTCATCAATGTATCTTAT
CATGTCTGCATATGTAAATTGTAAGCGTCTCGGCCTCTAGAGTCGAGATGACATTGATTATTGAACTAGG
GACAGGATTGGTGACAGAAAAGCCCCATCCTTAGGCCTCCTCCTTCCTAGTCTCCTGATATTGGGTCTAA
CCCCCACCTCCTGTTAGGCAGATTCCTTATCTGGTGACACACCCCCATTTCCTGGAGCCATCTCTCTCCT
TGCCAGAACCTCTAAGGTTTGCTTACGATGGAGCCAGAGAGGATCCTGGGAGGGAGAGCTTGGCAGGGGG
TGGGAGGGAAGGGGGGGATGCGTGACCTGCCCGGTTCTCAGTGGCCACCCTGCGCTACCCTCTCCCAGAA
CCTGAGCTGCTCTGACGCGGCTGTCTGGTGCGTTTCACTGATCCTGGTGCTGCAGCTTCCTTACACTTCC
CAAGAGGAGAAGCAGTTTGGAAAAACAAAATCAGAATAAGTTGGTCCTGAGTTCTAACTTTGGCTCTTCA
CCTTTCTAGTCCCCAATTTATATTGTTCCTCCGTGCGTCAGTTTTACCTGTGAGATAAGGCCAGTAGCCA
GCCCCGTCCTGGCAGGGCTGTGGTGAGGAGGGGGGTGTCCGTGTGGAAAACTCCCTTTGTGAGAATGGTG
CGTCCTAGGTGTTCACCAGGTCGTGGCCGCCTCTACTCCCTTTCTCTTTCTCCATCCTTCTTTCCTTAAA
GAGTCCCCAGTGCTATCTGGGACATATTCCTCCGCCCAGAGCAGGGTCCCGCTTCCCTAAGGCCCTGCTC
TGGGCTTCTGGGTTTGAGTCCTTGGCAAGCCCAGGAGAGGCGCTCAGGCTTCCCTGTCCCCCTTCCTCGT
CCACCATCTCATGCCCCTGGCTCTCCTGCCCCTTCCCTACAGGGGTTCCTGGCTCTGCTCTTCGCCTTCT
TGACGAGTTCTTCTGAATTATTAACGCTTACAATTTCCTGATGCGGTATTTTCTCCTTACGCATCTGTGC
GGTATTTCACACCGCATCAGGTGGCACTTTTCGGGGAAATGTGCGCGGAACCCCTATTTGTTTATTTTTC
TAAATACATTCAAATATGTATCCGCTCATGAGATTATCAAAAAGGATCTTCACCTAGATCCTTTTAAATT
AAAAATGAAGTTTTAAATCAATCTAAAGTATATATGAGTAAACTTGGTCTGACAGTTACCAATGCTTAAT
CAGTGAGGCACCTATCTCAGCGATCTGTCTATTTCGTTCATCCATAGTTGCCTGACTCCCCGTCGTGTAG
ATAACTACGATACGGGAGGGCTTACCATCTGGCCCCAGTGCTGCAATGATACCGCGAGACCCACGCTCAC
CGGCTCCAGATTTATCAGCAATAAACCAGCCAGCCGGAAGGGCCGAGCGCAGAAGTGGTCCTGCAACTTT
ATCCGCCTCCATCCAGTCTATTAATTGTTGCCGGGAAGCTAGAGTAAGTAGTTCGCCAGTTAATAGTTTG
CGCAACGTTGTTGCCATTGCTACAGGCATCGTGGTGTCACGCTCGTCGTTTGGTATGGCTTCATTCAGCT
CCGGTTCCCAACGATCAAGGCGAGTTACATGATCCCCCATGTTGTGCAAAAAAGCGGTTAGCTCCTTCGG
TCCTCCGATCGTTGTCAGAAGTAAGTTGGCCGCAGTGTTATCACTCATGGTTATGGCAGCACTGCATAAT
TCTCTTACTGTCATGCCATCCGTAAGATGCTTTTCTGTGACTGGTGAATACTCAACCAAGTCATTCTGAG
AATAGTGTATGCGGCGACCGAGTTGCTCTTGCCCGGCGTCAATACGGGATAATACCGCGCCACATAGCAG
AACTTTAAAAGTGCTCATCATTGGAAAACGTTCTTCGGGGCGAAAACTCTCAAGGATCTTACCGCTGTTG
AGATCCAGTTCGATGTAACCCACTCGTGCACCCAACTGATCTTCAGCATCTTTTACTTTCACCAGCGTTT
CTGGGTGAGCAAAAACAGGAAGGCAAAATGCCGCAAAAAAGGGAATAAGGGCGACACGGAAATGTTGAAT
ACTCATACTCTTCCTTTTTCAATATTATTGAAGCATTTATCAGGGTTATTGTCTCATGACCAAAATCCCT
TAACGTGAGTTTTCGTTCCACTGAGCGTCAGACCCCGTAGAAAAGATCAAAGGATCTTCTTGAGATCCTT
TTTTTCTGCGCGTAATCTGCTGCTTGCAAACAAAAAAACCACCGCTA
Features (pLannotate 1.2.2; 32 found; start..end, strand, type, name):
    714..806     +  CDS            lacI (fragment): lac repressor; lacI; The lac repressor binds to the lac operator to inhibit transcription in E. coli. This inhibition can be relieved by adding lactose or isopropyl-β-D-thiogalactopyranoside (IPTG).
    819..840     +  protein_bind   CAP binding site: CAP binding activates transcription in the presence of cAMP. E. coli catabolite activator protein
    855..885     +  promoter       lac promoter: promoter for the E. coli lac operon
    893..909     +  protein_bind   lac operator: The lac repressor binds to the lac operator to inhibit transcription in E. coli. This inhibition can be relieved by adding lactose or isopropyl-β-D-thiogalactopyranoside (IPTG). lac repressor encoded by lacI
    954..972     +  promoter       T3 promoter: promoter for bacteriophage T3 RNA polymerase
   1007..1810    +  misc_feature   HA-L: left homology arm from the adeno-associated virus integration site (AAVS1) within intron 1 of the human PPP1R12C gene
   1817..1842    +  misc_feature   SA: splice acceptor site
   1929..2528    +  CDS            PuroR: puromycin N-acetyltransferase; pac from Streptomyces alboniger; confers resistance to puromycin
   2566..2790    +  polyA_signal   bGH poly(A) signal: bovine growth hormone polyadenylation signal
   2794..2815    +  promoter       SV40 promoter (fragment): SV40 enhancer and early promoter
   2856..2881    +  promoter       tight TRE promoter (fragment): Tet-responsive promoter PTight, consisting of seven tet operator sequences followed by the minimal CMV promoter
   2898..2917    +  promoter       tight TRE promoter (fragment): Tet-responsive promoter PTight, consisting of seven tet operator sequences followed by the minimal CMV promoter
   2935..2953    +  protein_bind   tet operator: tetO; bacterial operator O2 for the tetR and tetA genes tetracycline repressor TetR
   2970..2990    +  promoter       tight TRE promoter (fragment): Tet-responsive promoter PTight, consisting of seven tet operator sequences followed by the minimal CMV promoter
   3000..3025    +  promoter       tight TRE promoter (fragment): Tet-responsive promoter PTight, consisting of seven tet operator sequences followed by the minimal CMV promoter
   3042..3061    +  promoter       tight TRE promoter (fragment): Tet-responsive promoter PTight, consisting of seven tet operator sequences followed by the minimal CMV promoter
   3079..3097    +  protein_bind   tet operator: tetO; bacterial operator O2 for the tetR and tetA genes tetracycline repressor TetR
   3115..3137    +  promoter       PLtetO-1 promoter (fragment): modified phage lambda PL promoter with tet operator sites (Lutz and Bujard, 1997)
   3150..3170    +  promoter       tight TRE promoter (fragment): Tet-responsive promoter PTight, consisting of seven tet operator sequences followed by the minimal CMV promoter
   3358..3420    +  sig_peptide    Igκ leader: leader sequence from mouse immunoglobulin κ light chain
   3460..4140    +  CDS            IGHG1 (fragment): IGHG1_HUMAN - Experimental evidence at protein level: Swiss-Prot protein existence level 1. Constant region of immunoglobulin heavy chains. Immunoglobulins, also known as antibodies, are membrane-bound or secreted glycoproteins produced by B lymphocytes. In the recognition phase of humoral immunity, the membrane-bound immunoglobulins serve as receptors which, upon binding of a specific antigen, trigger the clonal expansion and differentiation of B lymphocytes into immunoglobulins- secreting plasma cells. Secreted immunoglobulins mediate the effector phase of humoral immunity, which results in
   4222..4368    +  CDS            PDGFRβ TM domain: transmembrane domain from platelet derived growth factor receptor beta
   4450..5166    +  CDS            Citrine: Citrine is a basic (constitutively fluorescent) yellow fluorescent protein published in 2001, derived from Aequorea victoria. It has moderate acid sensitivity.
   5167..5187    +  CDS            SV40 NLS: nuclear localization signal of SV40 (simian virus 40) large T antigen
   5198..5319    +  polyA_signal   SV40 poly(A) signal: SV40 polyadenylation signal
   5385..6221    +  misc_feature   HA-R: right homology arm from the adeno-associated virus integration site (AAVS1) within intron 1 of the human PPP1R12C gene
   6222..6246    +  CDS            NeoR/KanR (fragment): aminoglycoside phosphotransferase confers resistance to neomycin, kanamycin, and G418 (Geneticin®)
   6267..6317    -  misc_feature   bom (fragment): basis of mobility region from pBR322
   6344..6403    +  promoter       AmpR promoter (fragment): bla
   6496..7356    -  CDS            AmpR: β-lactamase; bla; confers resistance to ampicillin, carbenicillin, and related antibiotics
   7357..7409    -  promoter       AmpR promoter (fragment): bla
   7480..531     +  rep_origin     ori (across the origin): high-copy-number ColE1/pMB1/pBR322/pUC origin of replication
