[The description below was written by a language model from this plasmid's Addgene catalogue record and pLannotate feature annotations shown in this document.]
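Description:
pCL053 is a homology-directed repair donor plasmid built on a pAAVS1 donor backbone, used to place a synthetic, recruitment-responsive reporter gene into the human AAVS1 safe-harbour locus (intron 1 of PPP1R12C). It is propagated in E. coli as a high-copy plasmid through a ColE1/pUC-type origin with ampicillin resistance. Small backbone remnants (lac promoter/operator, a T3 promoter, and fragments of lacI, NeoR/KanR and bom) are also annotated but have no evident role in the design.

The integrating cargo lies between left and right AAVS1 homology arms. Immediately after the left arm comes a splice acceptor followed by a promoterless puromycin N-acetyltransferase gene and a bGH polyadenylation signal. This gene-trap arrangement means puromycin resistance should arise mainly when the cassette is spliced into the endogenous PPP1R12C transcript, favouring on-target integrants. Downstream is an array of tet operator sites (nine according to the name, annotated as TRE and tetO fragments) upstream of the promoter recorded as nonTATAchrX; the promoter itself is not annotated in the feature table. It drives a single open reading frame encoding an Igκ leader, a Cas9 target site (per the name), a human IgG1 Fc fragment, a Myc tag (named but not annotated) and the PDGFRβ transmembrane domain, which together display Fc on the cell surface. A T2A peptide (also from the name) then separates this from Citrine, annotated with an SV40 NLS, and the unit ends in an SV40 poly(A) signal.

The TetO array allows TetR-type fusion proteins to be recruited next to the promoter. The resulting activation or repression can be read out by Citrine fluorescence, and the surface marker offers a second handle for separating cells, consistent with the associated high-throughput study of transcriptional effector domains across promoter contexts.
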