Addgene plasmid #188746: pCL053 AAVS1-9xTetO-nTATAchrX-IGKleader-Cas9site-hIgG1_FC-Myc-PDGFRb-T2A-Citrine-PolyA
Purpose: Donor vector for integrating nonTATAchrX promoter-driven dual surface marker/mCitrine fluorescent reporter at AAVS1 locus
Depositing lab: Michael Bassik & Lacra Bintu. Depositing organization: Stanford University. Publication: Development of compact transcriptional effectors using high-throughput measurements in diverse contexts. Tycko J, Van MV, Aradhana, DelRosso N, Ye H, Yao D, Valbuena R, Vaughan-Jackson A, Xu X, Ludwig C, Spees K, Liu K, Gu M, Khare V, Mukund AX, Suzuki PH, Arana S, Zhang C, Du PP, Ornstein TS, Hess GT, Kamber RA, Qi LS, Khalil AS, Bintu L, Bassik MC. Nat Biotechnol. 2024 Nov 1. doi: 10.1038/s41587-024-02442-6. PubMed 39487265.
Backbone
  Vector backbone: pAAVS1 donor
  Vector type: Mammalian Expression, Synthetic Biology
  Selectable markers: Puromycin
Growth in bacteria
  Bacterial resistance: Ampicillin, 100 μg/mL
  Growth temperature: 37°C
  Growth strain: DH5alpha
  Copy number: High Copy
Gene/Insert
  Gene/Insert name: Surface marker and mCitrine reporter
  Species: Synthetic
  Promoter: nonTATAchrX
  Cloning method: Gibson Cloning
Terms and licenses: Academic/Nonprofit Terms; Industry Terms: Not Available to Industry
How to cite: pCL053 AAVS1-9xTetO-nTATAchrX-IGKleader-Cas9site-hIgG1_FC-Myc-PDGFRb-T2A-Citrine-PolyA was a gift from Michael Bassik & Lacra Bintu (Addgene plasmid # 188746 ; http://n2t.net/addgene:188746 ; RRID:Addgene_188746)
